>Addgene plasmid #247426 | cwby0076 | addgene full sequence | sequence record 492962 | Addgene NGS Result
CAGTAGTAGGTTGAGGCCGTTGAGCACCGCCGCCGCAAGGAATGGTGCATGCAAGGAGATGGCGCCCAAC
AGTCCCCCGGCCACGGGGCCTGCCACCATACCCACGCCGAAACAAGCGCTCATGAGCCCGAAGTGGCGAG
CCCGATCTTCCCCATCGGTGATGTCGGCGATATAGGCGCCAGCAACCGCACCTGTGGCGCCGGTGATGCC
GGCCACGATGCGTCCGGCGTAGAGGATCGAGATCGATCTCGATCCCGCGAAATTAATACGACTCACTATA
GGGGAATTGTGAGCGGATAACAATTCCCCTCTAGAAATAATTTTGTTTAACTTTAAGAAGGAGATATACA
TATGGATCTGGAAGAGCGCTTCGAACGCCTGTATGAAAAGGCGAAGAAACTGGCGGAAGAACGCGGCGAC
GAACGTGCGCGTCGCATGATTGAATTACTGCGCCAGCTGTTTGAAACCGTGGGCGATCCGCGCATTCTGG
AACTGTTAGAACTGCTGCTGCAGCTGCTGGAAGGCGGATCAGGAGGAGACCGAAAGCGTATTACAGTGAC
AGTTGACAGCGACAGCTATCAGTTGCTCAAGGCATATATGATGTCAATATCTCCGGTCTGGTATGCACAA
CCAAGAATGAAGCCCATGCAGTTTAAGGTTTACACCTATAAAAGAGAGAGCCGTTATCGTCTGTTTGTGG
ATGTACAGAGTGATATTATTGACACGCCCGGGCGACGGATGGTGATCCCCCTGGCCAGTGCACGTCTGCT
GTCAGATAAAGTCTCCCGTGAACTTTACCCGGTGGTGCATATCGGGGATGAAAGCTGGCGCATGATGACC
ACCGATATGGCCAGTGTGCCGGTTTCCGTTATCGGGGAAGAAGTGGCTGATCTCAGCCACCGCGAAAATG
ACATCAAAAACGCCATTAACCTGATGTTCTGGGGAATATGAACGGTCTCGTTCCGGCAGCCATCATTGGG
GCAGCACCCACCACCACCACCACCACTAATGAGATCCGGCTGCTAACAAAGCCCGAAAGGAAGCTGAGTT
GGCTGCTGCCACCGCTGAGCAATAACTAGCATAACCCCTTGGGGCCTCTAAACGGGTCTTGAGGGGTTTT
TTGCTGAAAGGAGGAACTATATCCGGATTGGCGAATGGG
[124 nt withheld, positions 1160-1283]
C
[91 nt withheld, positions 1285-1375]
A
[49 nt withheld, positions 1377-1425]
CCTTTGACGTTGGAGTCCACGTTCTTT
[37 nt withheld, positions 1453-1489]
ACCCTATCTCGGTCTATTCTTTTGATTTATAAGGGATTTTGCCGATTTCGGCCTATTGGTTAAAAAATGA
GCTGATTTAACAAAAATTTAACGCGAATTTTAACAAAATATTAACGCTTACAATTTAGGTGGCACTTTTC
GGGGAAATGTGCGCGGAACCCCTATTTGTTTATTTTTCTAAATACATTCAAATATGTATCCGCTCATGAA
TTAATTCTTAGAAAAACTCATCGAGCATCAAATGAAACTGCAATTTATTCATATCAGGATTATCAATACC
ATATTTTTGAAAAAGCCGTTTCTGTAATGAAGGAGAAAACTCACCGAGGCAGTTCCATAGGATGGCAAGA
TCCTGGTATCGGTCTGCGATTCCGACTCGTCCAACATCAATACAACCTATTAATTTCCCCTCGTCAAAAA
TAAGGTTATCAAGTGAGAAATCACCATGAGTGACGACTGAATCCGGTGAGAATGGCAAAAGTTTATGCAT
TTCTTTCCAGACTTGTTCAACAGGCCAGCCATTACGCTCGTCATCAAAATCACTCGCATCAACCAAACCG
TTATTCATTCGTGATTGCGCCTGAGCGAGACGAAATACGCGATCGCTGTTAAAAGGACAATTACAAACAG
GAATCGAATGCAACCGGCGCAGGAACACTGCCAGCGCATCAACAATATTTTCACCTGAATCAGGATATTC
TTCTAATACCTGGAATGCTGTTTTCCCGGGGATCGCAGTGGTGAGTAACCATGCATCATCAGGAGTACGG
ATAAAATGCTTGATGGTCGGAAGAGGCATAAATTCCGTCAGCCAGTTTAGTCTGACCATCTCATCTGTAA
CATCATTGGCAACGCTACCTTTGCCATGTTTCAGAAACAACTCTGGCGCATCGGGCTTCCCATACAATCG
ATAGATTGTCGCACCTGATTGCCCGACATTATCGCGAGCCCATTTATACCCATATAAATCAGCATCCATG
TTGGAATTTAATCGCGGCCTAGAGCAAGACGTTTCCCGTTGAATATGGCTCATAACACCCCTTGTATTAC
TGTTTATGTAAGCAGACAGTTTTATTGTTCATGACCAAAATCCCTTAACGTGAGTTTTCGTTCCACTGAG
CGTCAGACCCCGTAGAAAAGATCAAAGGATCTTCTTGAGATCCTTTTTTTCTGCGCGTAATCTGCTGCTT
GCAAACAAAAAAACCACCGCTACCAGCGGTGGTTTGTTTGCCGGATCAAGAGCTACCAACTCTTTTTCCG
AAGGTAACTGGCTTCAGCAGAGCGCAGATACCAAATACTGTCCTTCTAGTGTAGCCGTAGTTAGGCCACC
ACTTCAAGAACTCTGTAGCACCGCCTACATACCTCGCTCTGCTAATCCTGTTACCAGTGGCTGCTGCCAG
TGGCGATAAGTCGTGTCTTACCGGGTTGGACTCAAGACGATAGTTACCGGATAAGGCGCAGCGGTCGGGC
TGAACGGGGGGTTCGTGCACACAGCCCAGCTTGGAGCGAACGACCTACACCGAACTGAGATACCTACAGC
GTGAGCTATGAGAAAGCGCCACGCTTCCCGAAGGGAGAAAGGCGGACAGGTATCCGGTAAGCGGCAGGGT
CGGAACAGGAGAGCGCACGAGGGAGCTTCCAGGGGGAAACGCCTGGTATCTTTATAGTCCTGTCGGGTTT
CGCCACCTCTGACTTGAGCGTCGATTTTTGTGATGCTCGTCAGGGGGGCGGAGCCTATGGAAAAACGCCA
GCAACGCGGCCTTTTTACGGTTCCTGGCCTTTTGCTGGCCTTTTGCTCACATGTTCTTTCCTGCGTTATC
CCCTGATTCTGTGGATAACCGTATTACCGCCTTTGAGTGAGCTGATACCGCTCGCCGCAGCCGAACGACC
GAGCGCAGCGAGTCAGTGAGCGAGGAAGCGGAAGAGCGCCTGATGCGGTATTTTCTCCTTACGCATCTGT
GCGGTATTTCACACCGCAATGGTGCACTCTCAGTACAATCTGCTCTGATGCCGCATAGTTAAGCCAGTAT
ACACTCCGCTATCGCTACGTGACTGGGTCATGGCTGCGCCCCGACACCCGCCAACACCCGCTGACGCGCC
CTGACGGGCTTGTCTGCTCCCGGCATCCGCTTACAGACAAGCTGTGACCGTCTCCGGGAGCTGCATGTGT
CAGAGGTTTTCACCGTCATCACCGAAACGCGCGAGGCAGCTGCGGTAAAGCTCATCAGCGTGGTCGTGAA
GCGATTCACAGATGTCTGCCTGTTCATCCGCGTCCAGCTCGTTGAGTTTCTCCAGAAGCGTTAATGTCTG
GCTTCTGATAAAGCGGGCCATGTTAAGGGCGGTTTTTTCCTGTTTGGTCACTGATGCCTCCGTGTAAGGG
GGATTTCTGTTCATGGGGGTAATGATACCGATGAAACGAGAGAGGATGCTCACGATACGGGTTACTGATG
ATGAACATGCCCGGTTACTGGAACGTTGTGAGGGTAAACAACTGGCGGTATGGATGCGGCGGGACCAGAG
AAAAATCACTCAGGGTCAATGCCAGCGCTTCGTTAATACAGATGTAGGTGTTCCACAGGGTAGCCAGCAG
CATCCTGCGATGCAGATCCGGAACATAATGGTGCAGGGCGCTGACTTCCGCGTTTCCAGACTTTACGAAA
CACGGAAACCGAAGACCATTCATGTTGTTGCTCAGGTCGCAGACGTTTTGCAGCAGCAGTCGCTTCACGT
TCGCTCGCGTATCGGTGATTCATTCTGCTAACCAGTAAGGCAACCCCGCCAGCCTAGCCGGGTCCTCAAC
GACAGGAGCACGATCATGCGCACCCGTGGGGCCGCCATGCCGGCGATAATGGCCTGCTTCTCGCCGAAAC
GTTTGGTGGCGGGACCAGTGACGAAGGCTTGAGCGAGGGCGTGCAAGATTCCGAATACCGCAAGCGACAG
GCCGATCATCGTCGCGCTCCAGCGAAAGCGGTCCTCGCCGAAAATGACCCAGAGCGCTGCCGGCACCTGT
CCTACGAGTTGCATGATAAAGAAGACAGTCATAAGTGCGGCGACGATAGTCATGCCCCGCGCCCACCGGA
AGGAGCTGACTGGGTTGAAGGCTCTCAAGGGCATCGGTCGAGATCCCGGTGCCTAATGAGTGAGCTAACT
TACATTAATTGCGTTGCGCTCACTGCCCGCTTTCCAGTCGGGAAACCTGTCGTGCCAGCTGCATTAATGA
ATCGGCCAACGCGCGGGGAGAGGCGGTTTGCGTATTGGGCGCCAGGGTGGTTTTTCTTTTCACCAGTGAG
ACGGGCAACAGCTGATTGCCCTTCACCGCCTGGCCCTGAGAGAGTTGCAGCAAGCGGTCCACGCTGGTTT
GCCCCAGCAGGCGAAAATCCTGTTTGATGGTGGTTAACGGCGGGATATAACATGAGCTGTCTTCGGTATC
GTCGTATCCCACTACCGAGATGTCCGCACCAACGCGCAGCCCGGACTCGGTAATGGCGCGCATTGCGCCC
AGCGCCATCTGATCGTTGGCAACCAGCATCGCAGTGGGAACGATGCCCTCATTCAGCATTTGCATGGTTT
GTTGAAAACCGGACATGGCACTCCAGTCGCCTTCCCGTTCCGCTATCGGCTGAATTTGATTGCGAGTGAG
ATATTTATGCCAGCCAGCCAGACGCAGACGCGCCGAGACAGAACTTAATGGGCCCGCTAACAGCGCGATT
TGCTGGTGACCCAATGCGACCAGATGCTCCACGCCCAGTCGCGTACCGTCTTCATGGGAGAAAATAATAC
TGTTGATGGGTGTCTGGTCAGAGACATCAAGAAATAACGCCGGAACATTAGTGCAGGCAGCTTCCACAGC
AATGGCATCCTGGTCATCCAGCGGATAGTTAATGATCAGCCCACTGACGCGTTGCGCGAGAAGATTGTGC
ACCGCCGCTTTACAGGCTTCGACGCCGCTTCGTTCTACCATCGACACCACCACGCTGGCACCCAGTTGAT
CGGCGCGAGATTTAATCGCCGCGACAATTTGCGACGGCGCGTGCAGGGCCAGACTGGAGGTGGCAACGCC
AATCAGCAACGACTGTTTGCCCGCCAGTTGTTGTGCCACGCGGTTGGGAATGTAATTCAGCTCCGCCATC
GCCGCTTCCACTTTTTCCCGCGTTTTCGCAGAAACGTGGCTGGCCTGGTTCACCACGCGGGAAACGGTCT
GATAAGAGACACCGGCATACTCTGCGACATCGTATAACGTTACTGGTTTCACATTCACCACCCTGAATTG
ACTCTCTTCCGGGCGCTATCATGCCATACCGCGAAAGGTTTTGCGCCATTCGATGGTGTCCGGGATCTCG
ACGCTCTCCCTTATGCGACTCCTGCATTAGGAAGCAGCC
Features (pLannotate 1.2.2; 20 found; start..end, strand, type, name):
    264..282     +  promoter       T7 promoter: promoter for bacteriophage T7 RNA polymerase
    283..307     +  protein_bind   lac operator: The lac repressor binds to the lac operator to inhibit transcription in E. coli. This inhibition can be relieved by adding lactose or isopropyl-β-D-thiogalactopyranoside (IPTG). lac repressor encoded by lacI
    322..344     +  RBS            RBS: efficient ribosome binding site from bacteriophage T7 gene 10 (Olins and Rangwala, 1989)
    541..612     +  CDS            ccdA (fragment): CCDA_ECO57 - Also known as H, letA. Experimental evidence at protein level: Swiss-Prot protein existence level 1. Antitoxin component of a type II toxin-antitoxin (TA) system which inhibits the post-segregational killing (PSK) of plasmid-free cells, also referred to as a plasmid addiction system. Binds to and blocks the activity of CcdB; will also remove bound CcdB protein from the CcdB-GyrA complex by forming a CcdA-CcdB complex, a process termed rejuvenation. Functions as a transcriptional corepressor for the ccdAB operon, repression also requires CcdB (By similarity). From Escherichia coli
    646..948     +  CDS            ccdB: CCDB_ECOLI - Also known as G, letB, letD. Experimental evidence at protein level: Swiss-Prot protein existence level 1. Toxic component of a type II toxin-antitoxin (TA) system, functioning in plasmid maintainence. Responsible for the post- segregational killing (PSK) of plasmid-free cells, also referred to as a plasmid addiction system. Half-life of over 2 hours. Cell killing by CcdB is accompanied by filamentation, defects in chromosome and plasmid segregation, defects in cell division, formation of anucleate cells, decreased DNA synthesis and plasmid loss. Interferes with the activity of DN
    988..1006    +  CDS            9xHis (fragment): 9xHis affinity tag
   1019..1068    +  CDS            SET1 (fragment): solubility-enhancement tag derived from T7 phage gene 10B
   1076..1123    +  terminator     T7 terminator: transcription terminator for bacteriophage T7 RNA polymerase
   1160..1588    +  rep_origin     f1 ori (sequence partly withheld): f1 bacteriophage origin of replication; arrow indicates direction of (+) strand synthesis
   1641..1698    +  promoter       AmpR promoter (fragment): bla
   1707..2522    -  CDS            KanR: aminoglycoside phosphotransferase; aph(3')-Ia; confers resistance to kanamycin in bacteria or G418 (Geneticin®) in eukaryotes
   2644..3232    +  rep_origin     ori: high-copy-number ColE1/pMB1/pBR322/pUC origin of replication
   3418..3557    -  misc_feature   bom: basis of mobility region from pBR322
   3659..3850    -  CDS            rop: Rop protein, which maintains plasmids at low copy number; rop
   3867..4247    +  CDS            YPB1_ECOLX: Protein predicted: Swiss-Prot protein existence level 4. From Escherichia coli.
   4319..4610    -  CDS            TcR (fragment): tetracycline efflux protein; tet; confers resistance to tetracycline
   4625..4646    -  protein_bind   CAP binding site: CAP binding activates transcription in the presence of cAMP. E. coli catabolite activator protein
   4659..5741    -  CDS            lacI: lac repressor; lacI; The lac repressor binds to the lac operator to inhibit transcription in E. coli. This inhibition can be relieved by adding lactose or isopropyl-β-D-thiogalactopyranoside (IPTG).
   5742..5819    -  promoter       lacI promoter: lacI
   5827..238     -  CDS            TcR (fragment) (across the origin): tetracycline efflux protein; tet; confers resistance to tetracycline
