[The description below was written by a language model from this plasmid's Addgene catalogue record and pLannotate feature annotations shown in this document.]
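Description:
cwby0076 is a 5,868-nt bacterial expression plasmid on a pET29 backbone, built as a Golden Gate assembly (GGA) entry vector for cloning and expressing synthetic, designed proteins in E. coli. It replicates from a ColE1/pMB1-type origin accompanied by the pBR322 bom site and the rop gene, which moderates copy number (the record lists copy number as unknown). It also carries an f1 origin and is selected with kanamycin through the aph(3')-Ia KanR gene. Short tetracycline-resistance fragments and a predicted E. coli ORF appear to be backbone remnants rather than functional parts.

The expression unit is the standard pET arrangement: a T7 promoter followed by a lac operator and the T7 gene 10 ribosome binding site, closed by a T7 terminator, with lacI encoded on the plasmid so that transcription is repressed until IPTG induction in a host supplying T7 RNA polymerase. According to the purpose string, the cloning site is laid out as an AGGA overhang, an N-terminal element called C2-02802 joined through a GS linker, a promoter-driven ccdB cassette, a TTCC overhang, and then a SNAC tag and 6xHis. The feature table confirms a full ccdB toxin gene preceded by a ccdA fragment, with a His-tag fragment downstream. C2-02802 and the SNAC sequence are not annotated, and the record does not explain what C2-02802 is. ccdB poisons DNA gyrase, so it serves as a counter-selection marker. When an insert replaces the cassette in a Golden Gate reaction, correct clones survive in ccdB-sensitive strains while uncut parental vector is eliminated. The resulting product would be fused to C2-02802 at its N terminus and carry a C-terminal His tag for affinity purification, with SNAC being a sequence generally used for chemical tag cleavage. The associated publication concerns scaling up the experimental characterization of designed proteins.
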