Addgene plasmid #247426: cwby0076
Purpose: GGA cloning AGGA-C2-02802-GS-promoter-ccdb-TTCC-SNAC-6xhis
Depositing lab: David Baker. Depositing organization: University of Washington. Publication: Accelerating protein design by scaling experimental characterization. Qian J, Milles LF, Wicky BIM, Ragotte RJ, Motmaen A, Borst AJ, Skotheim R, Ols S, Coventry B, Li X, Kibler RD, Goreshnik I, Exposit M, Lore K, Stewart L, Baker D. Nat Commun. 2026 Aug 20;17(1):9945. doi: 10.1038/s41467-026-76740-9. PubMed 42754580.
Backbone
  Vector backbone: pET29
  Vector type: Bacterial Expression
Growth in bacteria
  Bacterial resistance: Kanamycin, 50 μg/mL
  Growth temperature: 37°C
  Growth strain: NEB Stable
  Copy number: Unknown
Gene/Insert
  Gene/Insert name: ccdb
  Species: Synthetic
  Promoter: T7
  Cloning method: Golden Gate
Terms and licenses: Academic/Nonprofit Terms; Industry Terms: Not Available to Industry
Depositor comments: Please visit https://doi.org/10.1101/2025.08.05.668824 for bioRxiv preprint.
How to cite: cwby0076 was a gift from David Baker (Addgene plasmid # 247426 ; http://n2t.net/addgene:247426 ; RRID:Addgene_247426)
